Addgene plasmid #201001: pTn7-SCOUT13.G
Purpose: pLv1-pUC18R6KT-miniTn7-Tc-sfGFP, TcR, ApR
Depositing lab: Philip Poole. Depositing organization: University of Oxford. Publication: Stable, fluorescent markers for tracking synthetic communities and assembly dynamics. Jorrin B, Haskett TL, Knights HE, Martyn A, Underwood TJ, Dolliver J, Ledermann R, Poole PS. Microbiome. 2024 May 7;12(1):81. doi: 10.1186/s40168-024-01792-2. PubMed 38715147.
Backbone
  Vector backbone: pTn7-SCOUT11
  Backbone manufacturer: Philip Poole lab
  Backbone size w/o insert (bp): 6393
  Total vector size (bp): 6656
  Vector type: Bacterial Expression
Growth in bacteria
  Bacterial resistance: Ampicillin and Tetracycline, 100 & 10 μg/mL
  Growth temperature: 37°C
  Growth strain: EC100D pir+
  Copy number: Low Copy
Gene/Insert
  Gene/Insert name: superfolder GFP (alt name: sfGFP)
  Species: Synthetic
  Insert size (bp): 859
  GenBank ID: ASL68970.1
  Promoter: J23104
  Cloning method: Restriction Enzyme; 5′ cloning site BsaI (destroyed during cloning); 3′ cloning site BsaI (destroyed during cloning)
  Sequencing primers: 5′ Golden Gate Assembly; 3′ Golden Gate Assembly
Terms and licenses: Academic/Nonprofit Terms; Industry Terms: Not Available to Industry
Depositor comments: Ec100D pir+ genotype: F- mcrA Δ(mrr-hsdRMS-mcrBC) ϕ80dlacZΔM15 ΔlacX74 recA1 endA1 araD139 Δ(ara, leu)7697 galU galK λ- rpsL nupG pir+(DHRF) Maintains plasmids at ~15 copies per cell. This strain is naturally resistant to streptomycin
How to cite: pTn7-SCOUT13.G was a gift from Philip Poole (Addgene plasmid # 201001 ; http://n2t.net/addgene:201001 ; RRID:Addgene_201001)
