[The description below was written by a language model from this plasmid's Addgene catalogue record and pLannotate feature annotations shown in this document.]
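Description:
pTn7-SCOUT13.G is a mini-Tn7 delivery plasmid built on the pTn7-SCOUT11 backbone (a pUC18R6KT-miniTn7 derivative) for placing a constitutively expressed superfolder GFP marker into bacterial chromosomes. The 6,656 bp plasmid replicates from the R6K γ origin, which depends on the pi initiator protein. It is therefore maintained at low copy in a pir+ E. coli host and behaves as a suicide vector in recipients that lack pir. Only a fragment of the pUC/ColE1 origin remains. An incP oriT allows conjugative transfer into target strains. The backbone carries the β-lactamase gene (ampicillin resistance) outside the transposon ends.

The transposable segment lies between the Tn7R and Tn7L ends. It contains a tetracycline resistance module (the tetA efflux gene with its divergently oriented tetR regulator) flanked by FRT sites, so the marker could be excised by FLP recombinase after integration. Next to it is the sfGFP cassette, installed by BsaI Golden Gate assembly. The catalogue lists its promoter as the constitutive Anderson-series J23104; the automated annotation labels this region as a partial match to the related J23119. Lambda t0 and rrnB T1 terminators bracket both the resistance and reporter units, insulating them from read-through transcription. The small lacZα, CmR, lacI, bom and MCS fragments in the table appear to be cloning remnants rather than functional parts.

No Tn7 transposase genes are annotated, so transposition functions would have to be supplied in trans. According to the associated publication, the plasmid belongs to a set of stable fluorescent markers used to tag bacteria and track members of synthetic communities and their assembly dynamics.
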