Features (pLannotate 1.2.2; 22 found; start..end, strand, type, name):
      1..109     +  oriT           oriT: incP origin of transfer
    141..516     +  rep_origin     R6K γ ori: γ replication origin from E. coli plasmid R6K; requires the R6K initiator protein pi for replication
    522..754     -  rep_origin     ori (fragment): high-copy-number ColE1/pMB1/pBR322/pUC origin of replication
    925..1785    -  CDS            AmpR: β-lactamase; bla; confers resistance to ampicillin, carbenicillin, and related antibiotics
   1786..1890    -  promoter       AmpR promoter: bla
   2076..2175    +  misc_feature   bom (fragment): basis of mobility region from pBR322
   2181..2249    -  CDS            lacZα (fragment): LacZα fragment of β-galactosidase; lacZ fragment
   2321..2519    -  mobile_element Tn7R (fragment): mini-Tn7 element (right end of the Tn7 transposon) Tn7
   2523..2547    -  misc_feature   MCS (fragment): pBluescript multiple cloning site
   2568..2662    +  terminator     lambda t0 terminator: transcription terminator from phage lambda
   2672..2701    +  CDS            CmR (fragment): chloramphenicol acetyltransferase confers resistance to chloramphenicol
   2765..2851    +  terminator     rrnB T1 terminator: Escherichia coli rrnB; transcription terminator T1 from the E. coli rrnB gene
   2911..2944    +  protein_bind   FRT (minimal): supports FLP-mediated excision but not integration (Turan and Bode, 2011) FLP recombinase from the Saccharomyces cerevisiae 2μ plasmid
   2988..4187    -  CDS            TcR: tetracycline efflux protein; tetA; confers resistance to tetracycline
   4293..4943    +  CDS            TetR: tetracycline resistance regulatory protein; tetR
   4983..5030    +  protein_bind   FRT: FLP-mediated recombination occurs in the 8-bp core sequence TCTAGAAA (Turan and Bode, 2011). FLP recombinase from the Saccharomyces cerevisiae 2μ plasmid
   5090..5176    +  terminator     rrnB T1 terminator: Escherichia coli rrnB; transcription terminator T1 from the E. coli rrnB gene
   5190..5215    +  promoter       J23119(SpeI) promoter (fragment): bacterial promoter (Registry of Standard Biological Parts BBa J23119) modified to end with an SpeI site
   5256..5969    +  CDS            superfolder GFP: GFP variant that folds robustly even when fused to poorly folded proteins (Pédelacq et al., 2006)
   6053..6147    +  terminator     lambda t0 terminator: transcription terminator from phage lambda
   6188..6353    -  mobile_element Tn7L: mini-Tn7 element (left end of the Tn7 transposon) Tn7
   6386..6440    -  CDS            lacI (fragment): lac repressor; lacI; The lac repressor binds to the lac operator to inhibit transcription in E. coli. This inhibition can be relieved by adding lactose or isopropyl-β-D-thiogalactopyranoside (IPTG).
>Addgene plasmid #201001 | pTn7-SCOUT13.G | addgene full sequence | sequence record 394926 | Addgene NGS Result
GGGCAGGATAGGTGAAGTAGGCCCACCCGCGAGCGGGTGTTCCTTCTTCACTGTCCCTTATTCGCACCTG
GCGGTGCTCAACGGGAATCCTGCTCTGCGAGGCTGGCCGATAAGCTCTGATAACGCAGGAAAGAACATGG
GCAGTTCAACCTGTTGATAGTACGTACTAAGCTCTCATGTTTCACGTACTAAGCTCTCAAGTTTAACGTA
CTAAGCTCTCATGTTTAACGAACTAAACCCTCATGGCTAACGTACTAAGCTCTCATGGCTAACGTACTAA
GCTCTCATGTTTCACGTACTAAGCTCTCATGTTTGAACAATAAAATTAATATAAATCAGCAACTTAAATA
GCCTCTAAGGTTTTAAGTTTTATAAGAAAAAAAAGAATATATAAGGCTTTTAAAGCTTTTAAGGTTTAAC
GGTTGTGGACAACAAGCCAGGGATGTAACGCACTGAGAAGCCCTTAGAGCCTCTCAAAGCAATTTTGAGT
GACACAGGAACACTTAACGGCTGACAACCGGCTGGTAACAGGATTAGCAGAGCGAGGTATGTAGGCGGTG
CTACAGAGTTCTTGAAGTGGTGGCCTAACTACGGCTACACTAGAAGAACAGTATTTGGTATCTGCGCTCT
GCTGAAGCCAGTTACCTTCGGAAAAAGAGTTGGTAGCTCTTGATCCGGCAAACAAACCACCGCTGGTAGC
GGTGGTTTTTTTGTTTGCAAGCAGCAGATTACGCGCAGAAAAAAAGGATCTCAAGAAGATCCTTTGATCT
TTTCTACGGGGTCTGACGCTCAGTGGAACGAAAACTCACGTTAAGGGATTTTGGTCATGAGATTATCAAA
AAGGATCTTCACCTAGATCCTTTTAAATTAAAAATGAAGTTTTAAATCAATCTAAAGTATATATGAGTAA
ACTTGGTCTGACAGTTACCAATGCTTAATCAGTGAGGCACCTATCTCAGCGATCTGTCTATTTCGTTCAT
CCATAGTTGCCTGACTCCCCGTCGTGTAGATAACTACGATACGGGAGGGCTTACCATCTGGCCCCAGTGC
TGCAATGATACCGCGGGACCCACGCTCACCGGCTCCAGATTTATCAGCAATAAACCAGCCAGCCGGAAGG
GCCGAGCGCAGAAGTGGTCCTGCAACTTTATCCGCCTCCATCCAGTCTATTAATTGTTGCCGGGAAGCTA
GAGTAAGTAGTTCGCCAGTTAATAGTTTGCGCAACGTTGTTGCCATTGCTACAGGCATCGTGGTGTCACG
CTCGTCGTTTGGTATGGCTTCATTCAGCTCCGGTTCCCAACGATCAAGGCGAGTTACATGATCCCCCATG
TTGTGCAAAAAAGCGGTTAGCTCCTTCGGTCCTCCGATCGTTGTCAGAAGTAAGTTGGCCGCAGTGTTAT
CACTCATGGTTATGGCAGCACTGCATAATTCTCTTACTGTCATGCCATCCGTAAGATGCTTTTCTGTGAC
TGGTGAGTACTCAACCAAGTCATTCTGAGAATAGTGTATGCGGCGACCGAGTTGCTCTTGCCCGGCGTCA
ATACGGGATAATACCGCGCCACATAGCAGAACTTTAAAAGTGCTCATCATTGGAAAACGTTCTTCGGGGC
GAAAACTCTCAAGGATCTTACCGCTGTTGAGATCCAGTTCGATGTAACCCACTCGTGCACCCAACTGATC
TTCAGCATCTTTTACTTTCACCAGCGTTTCTGGGTGAGCAAAAACAGGAAGGCAAAATGCCGCAAAAAAG
GGAATAAGGGCGACACGGAAATGTTGAATACTCATACTCTTCCTTTTTCAATATTATTGAAGCATTTATC
AGGGTTATTGTCTCATGAGCGGATACATATTTGAATGTATTTAGAAAAATAAACAAATAGGGGTTCCGCG
TACATTTCCCCGAAAAGTGCCACCTGACGTCTAAGAAACCATTATTATCATGACATTAACCTATAAAAAT
AGGCGTATCACGAGGCCCTTTCGTCTAAGCAGACGGTCACAGCTTGTCTGTAAGCGGATGCCGGGAGCAG
ACAAGCCCGTCAGGGCGCGTCAGCGGGTGTTGGCGGGTGTCGGGGCTGGCTTAACTATGCGGCATCAGAG
CAGATTGTACTGAGAGTGCACCATATGCGGTGTGAAATACCGCACAGATGCGTAAGGAGAAAATACCGCA
TCAGGCGCCATTCGCCATTCAGGCTGCGCAACTGTTGGGAAGGGCGATCGGTGCGGGCCTCTTCGCTATT
ACGCCAGCTAGAGGACCAGCCGCGTAACCTGGCAAAATCGGTTACGGTTGAGTAATAAATGGATGCCCTG
CGTAAGCAGGTGTGGGCGGACAATAAAGTCTTAAACTGAACAAAATAGATCTAAACTATGACAATAAAGT
CTTAAACTAGACAGAATAGTTGTAAACTGAAATCAGTCCAGTTATGCTGTGAAAAAGCATACTGGACTTT
TGTTATGGCTAAAGCAAACTCTTCATTTTCTGAAGTGCAAATTGCCCGTCGTATTAAAGAGGGGCGTGGG
GTTCGAGGTCGACGGTATCGATAAGCTAGCTTAATTAGCTGAGCTTGGACTCCTGTTGATAGATCCAGTA
ATGACCTCAGAACTCCATCTGGATTTGTTCAGAACGCTCGGTTGCCGCCGGGCGTTTTTTATTGGTGAGA
ATCCAAGCTAGACTGCGATGAGTGGCAGGGCGGGGCGTAATTTTTTTAAGGCAGTTATTGGTGCCCTTAA
ACGCCTGGGGTAATGACTCTCTAGCTTGAGGCATCAAATAAAACGAAAGGCTCAGTCGAAAGACTGGGCC
TTTCGTTTTATCTGTTGTTTGTCGGTGAACGCTCTCCTGAGTAGGACAAATCCGCCGCTAGGAGCTTGCG
GCCCGGACGATCGAATTGGGGATCTTGAAGTACCTATTCCGAAGTTCCTATTCTCTAGAAAGTATAGGAA
CTTCAGAGCGCTTTTGAAGCTGATGTGCTTAAAAACTTACTCTTAGTTCAGCGATCGGCTCGTTGCCCTG
CGCCGCTCCAAAGCCCGCGACGCAGCGCCGGCAGGCAGAGCAAGTAGAGGGCAGCGCCTGCAATCCATGC
CCACCCGTTCCACGTTGTTATAGAAGCCGCATAGATCGCCGTGAAGAGGAGGGGTCCGACGATCGAGGTC
AGGCTGGTGAGCGCCGCCAGTGAGCCTTGCAGCTGCCCCTGACGTTCCTCATCCACCTGCCTGGACAACA
TTGCTTGCAGCGCCGGCATTCCGATGCCACCCGAAGCAAGCAGGACCATGATCGGGAACGCCATCCATCC
CCGTGTCGCGAAGGCAAGCAGGATGTAGCCTGTGCCGTCGGCAATCATTCCGAGCATGAGTGCCCGCCTT
TCGCCGAGCCGGGCGGCTACAGGGCCGGTGATCATTGCCTGGGCGAGTGAATGCAGAATGCCAAATGCGG
CAAGCGAAATGCCGATCGTGGTCGCGTCCCAGTGAAAGCGATCCTCGCCGAAAATGACCCAAAGCGCGGC
CGGCACCTGTCCGACAAGTTGCATGATGAAGAACACCGCCATCAGGGCGGCGACGACGGTCATGCCCCGG
GCCCACCGGAACGAAGCGAGCGGGTTGAGAGCCTCCCGGCGTAACGGCCGGCGTTCGCCTTTGTGCGACT
CCGGCAAAAGGAAACAGCCCGTCAGGAAATTGAGGCCGTTCAAGGCTGCCGCGGCGAAGAACGGAGCGTG
GGGGGAGAAACCGCCCATCAGCCCACCGAGCACAGGTCCCGCGACCATCCCGAACCCGAAACAGGCGCTC
ATGAAGCCGAAGTGCCGCGCGCGCTCATCGCCATCAGTGATATCGGCAATATAAGCGCCGGCTACCGCCC
CAGTCGCCCCGGTGATGCCGGCCACGATCCGCCCGATATAGAGAACCCAAAGGAAAGGCGCTGTCGCCAT
GATGGCGTAGTCGACAGTGGCGCCGGCCAGCGACACGAGCAAGATTGGCCGCCGCCCGAAACGATCCGAC
AGCGCGCCCAGCACAGGTGCGCAGGCAAATTGCACCAACGCATACAGCGCCAGCAGAATGCCATAGTGGG
CGGTGACGTCGTTCGAGTGAACCAGATCGCGCAGGAGGCCCGGCAGCACCGGCATAATCAGGCCGATGCC
GACAGCGTCGAGCGCGACAGTGCTCAGAATTACGATCAGGGGTATGTTGGGTTTCACGTCTGGCCTCCGG
ACCAGCCTCCGCTGGTCCGATTGAACGCGCGGATTCTTTATCACTGATAAGTTGGTGGACATATTATGTT
TATCAGTGATAAAGTGTCAAGCATGACAAAGTTGCAGCCGAATACAGTGATCCGTGCCGCCCTGGACCTG
TTGAACGAGGTCGGCGTAGACGGTCTGACGACACGCAAACTGGCGGAACGGTTGGGGGTTCAGCAGCCGG
CGCTTTACTGGCACTTCAGGAACAAGCGGGCGCTGCTCGACGCACTGGCCGAAGCCATGCTGGCGGAGAA
TCATACGCATTCGGTGCCGAGAGCCGACGACGACTGGCGCTCATTTCTGATCGGGAATGCCCGCAGCTTC
AGGCAGGCGCTGCTCGCCTACCGCGATGGCGCGCGCATCCATGCCGGCACGCGACCGGGCGCACCGCAGA
TGGAAACGGCCGACGCGCAGCTTCGCTTCCTCTGCGAGGCGGGTTTTTCGGCCGGGGACGCCGTCAATGC
GCTGATGACAATCAGCTACTTCACTGTTGGGGCCGTGCTTGAGGAGCAGGCCGGCGACAGCGATGCCGGC
GAGCGCGGCGGCACCGTTGAACAGGCTCCGCTCTCGCCGCTGTTGCGGGCCGCGATAGACGCCTTCGACG
AAGCCGGTCCGGACGCAGCGTTCGAGCAGGGACTCGCGGTGATTGTCGATGGATTGGCGAAAAGGAGGCT
CGTTGTCAGGAACGTTGAAGGACCGAGAAAGGGTGACGATTGATTGCTCCATTGCTGTTGACAAAGGGAA
TCAGGGGATCTTGAAGTTCCTATTCCGAAGTTCCTATTCTCTAGAAAGTATAGGAACTTCAGAGCGCTTT
TGAAGCTAATTCGAGATCATGCATAATGCCGAATTCGGATCCCAGGCATCAAATAAAACGAAAGGCTCAG
TCGAAAGACTGGGCCTTTCGTTTTATCTGTTGTTTGTCGGTGAACGCTCTCCTGAGTAGGACAAATCCGC
CGTCCGGAGTTGACAGCTAGCTCAGTCCTAGGTATTGTGCTAGCTACTCTAGAATTAAAGAGGAGAAATT
AACCAATGCGTAAAGGCGAAGAGCTGTTCACTGGTGTCGTCCCTATTCTGGTGGAACTGGATGGTGATGT
CAACGGTCATAAGTTTTCCGTGCGTGGCGAGGGTGAAGGTGACGCAACTAATGGTAAACTGACGCTGAAG
TTCATCTGTACTACTGGTAAACTGCCGGTACCTTGGCCGACTCTGGTAACGACGCTGACTTATGGTGTTC
AGTGCTTTGCTCGTTATCCGGACCATATGAAGCAGCATGACTTCTTCAAGTCCGCCATGCCGGAAGGCTA
TGTGCAGGAACGCACGATTTCCTTTAAGGATGACGGCACGTACAAAACGCGTGCGGAAGTGAAATTTGAA
GGCGATACCCTGGTAAACCGCATTGAGCTGAAAGGCATTGACTTTAAAGAAGATGGCAATATCCTGGGCC
ATAAGCTGGAATACAATTTTAACAGCCACAATGTTTACATCACCGCCGATAAACAAAAAAATGGCATTAA
AGCGAATTTTAAAATTCGCCACAACGTTGAGGATGGCAGCGTGCAGCTGGCTGATCACTACCAGCAAAAC
ACTCCAATCGGTGATGGTCCTGTTCTGCTGCCAGACAATCACTATCTGAGCACGCAAAGCGTTCTGTCTA
AAGATCCGAACGAGAAACGCGATCATATGGTTCTGCTGGAGTTCGTAACCGCAGCGGGCATCACGCATGG
TATGGATGAACTGTACAAATGAGCTTCTCGGTACCAAATTCCAGAAAAGAGGCCTCCCGAAAGGGGGGCC
TTTTTTCGTTTTGGTCCTCCTTGGCGCTCTTGGACTCCTGTTGATAGATCCAGTAATGACCTCAGAACTC
CATCTGGATTTGTTCAGAACGCTCGGTTGCCGCCGGGCGTTTTTTATTGGTGAGAATCCAGGCAATCAAT
CGTGCTTTCGCGAAGGCCTTGCAGGCCAACCAGATAAGTGAAATCTAGTTCCAAACTATTTTGTCATTTT
TAATTTTCGTATTAGCTTACGACGCTACACCCAGTTCCCATCTATTTTGTCACTCTTCCCTAAATAATCC
TTAAAAACTCCATTTCCACCCCTCCCAGTTCCCAACTATTTTGTCCGCCCACAGCGGGGCATTTTTCTTC
CTGTTATGTTTGGGCGCTGCATTAATGAATCGGCCAACGCGCGGGGAGAGGCGGTTTGCGTATTGGGCGC
TCTTCCGCTTCCTCGCTCACTGACCCGCTGCGCTCGGTCGTTCGGCTGCGGCGAGCGGTATCAGGGGATT
CCTTAAGGTATACTTTCCGCTGCATAACCCTGCTTCGGGGTCATTATAGCGATTTTTTCGGTATATCCAT
CCTTTTTCGCACGATATACAGGATTTTGCCAAAGGGTTCGTGTAGACTTTCCTTGGTGTATCCAACGGCG
TCAGCC
